Addgene plasmid #215555: LAMP1-APEX2
Purpose: Stable, inducible expression in lysosome
Depositing lab: Nevan Krogan. Depositing organization: University of California, San Francisco (UCSF). Publication: An automated proximity proteomics pipeline for subcellular proteome and protein interaction mapping. Zhong X, Li Q, Polacco BJ, Patil T, DiBerto JF, Vartak R, Xu J, Marley A, Foussard H, Roth BL, Eckhardt M, Von Zastrow M, Krogan NJ, Huttenhain R. bioRxiv. 2023 Apr 12:2023.04.11.536358. doi: 10.1101/2023.04.11.536358. Preprint. PubMed 37090610.
Backbone
  Vector backbone: pLVX
  Vector type: Lentiviral
Growth in bacteria
  Bacterial resistance: Ampicillin, 100 μg/mL
  Growth temperature: 37°C
  Growth strain: NEB Stable
  Copy number: High Copy
Gene/Insert
  Gene/Insert name: LAMP1-EGFP-Flag tag-APEX2-NES
  Species: H. sapiens (human)
  Cloning method: Other
Terms and licenses: Academic/Nonprofit Terms; Industry Terms: Not Available to Industry
Depositor comments: Please visit https://pubmed.ncbi.nlm.nih.gov/37090610/ for bioRxiv preprint.
How to cite: LAMP1-APEX2 was a gift from Nevan Krogan (Addgene plasmid # 215555 ; http://n2t.net/addgene:215555 ; RRID:Addgene_215555)
