[The description below was written by a language model from this plasmid's Addgene catalogue record and pLannotate feature annotations shown in this document.]
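Description:
LAMP1-APEX2 is an HIV-1-based lentiviral transfer plasmid built on a pLVX backbone for stable, doxycycline-inducible expression of a lysosome-targeted proximity-labeling enzyme in mammalian cells. In bacteria it is maintained through a high-copy ColE1/pUC-type origin and selected with ampicillin via the bla gene. The annotated viral elements include HIV-1 LTR sequences, the Ψ packaging signal with a gag fragment, the RRE for Rev-dependent export of the genomic RNA, the cPPT/CTS and a WPRE that enhances transcript expression. Together these allow the cassette to be packaged and integrated when helper functions are supplied in trans.

The payload is an all-in-one Tet-On system. A TRE3GS promoter drives a fusion of human LAMP1, EGFP, a FLAG epitope, APEX2 and a C-terminal HIV Rev-derived nuclear export signal, followed by an SV40 polyadenylation signal. This inducible unit is oriented opposite to the rest of the viral genome. In the other direction, the human PGK promoter expresses the Tet-On 3G transactivator, which binds TRE3GS only in the presence of doxycycline. An SV40 promoter drives puromycin N-acetyltransferase for selecting transduced cells. LAMP1, a lysosomal membrane protein, serves to localise the engineered ascorbate peroxidase to the lysosome, where it can biotinylate nearby proteins. EGFP and FLAG allow the fusion's localisation and expression to be checked. The associated publication concerns an automated proximity proteomics pipeline, so the construct most likely serves as a lysosomal spatial reference for mapping subcellular proteomes and protein interactions.
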