Features (pLannotate 1.2.2; 29 found; start..end, strand, type, name):
    732..758     +  CDS            NES: nuclear export signal from the HIV Rev protein (Fischer et al., 1995)
    945..1079    -  polyA_signal   SV40 poly(A) signal: SV40 polyadenylation signal
   1123..1238    -  misc_feature   cPPT/CTS: central polypurine tract and central termination sequence of HIV-1 (lacking the first T)
   1253..1353    -  CDS            Rev (fragment): human immunodeficiency virus 1 (HIV-1) Rev protein; rev; enhances nuclear export of unspliced and incompletely spliced viral mRNAs
   1730..1963    -  misc_feature   RRE: The Rev response element (RRE) of HIV-1 allows for Rev-dependent mRNA export from the nucleus to the cytoplasm.
   2138..2476    -  CDS            HIV-1 gag (fragment): gag protein from human immunodeficiency virus 1; gag
   2460..2585    -  misc_feature   HIV-1 Ψ: packaging signal of human immunodeficiency virus type 1
   2632..2889    -  LTR            5' LTR (truncated): truncated 5' long terminal repeat (LTR) from HIV-1
   2937..3266    -  CDS            nef (fragment): NEF_HV1BR - Experimental evidence at protein level: Swiss-Prot protein existence level 1. Extracellular Nef protein targets CD4(+) T-lymphocytes for apoptosis by interacting with CXCR4 surface receptors (PubMed:14990729). From Human immunodeficiency virus type 1 group M subtype B (isolate BRU/LAI) (HIV-1).
   3433..3567    -  polyA_signal   SV40 poly(A) signal: SV40 polyadenylation signal
   3615..3719    +  promoter       AmpR promoter: bla
   3720..4580    +  CDS            AmpR: β-lactamase; bla; confers resistance to ampicillin, carbenicillin, and related antibiotics
   4751..5339    +  rep_origin     ori: high-copy-number ColE1/pMB1/pBR322/pUC origin of replication
   5522..5614    +  CDS            lacI (fragment): lac repressor; lacI; The lac repressor binds to the lac operator to inhibit transcription in E. coli. This inhibition can be relieved by adding lactose or isopropyl-β-D-thiogalactopyranoside (IPTG).
   5627..5648    +  protein_bind   CAP binding site: CAP binding activates transcription in the presence of cAMP. E. coli catabolite activator protein
   5663..5693    +  promoter       lac promoter: promoter for the E. coli lac operon
   5697..5719    +  protein_bind   lac operator (fragment): The lac repressor binds to the lac operator to inhibit transcription in E. coli. This inhibition can be relieved by adding lactose or isopropyl-β-D-thiogalactopyranoside (IPTG). lac repressor encoded by lacI
   5869..6126    -  LTR            5' LTR (truncated): truncated 5' long terminal repeat (LTR) from HIV-1
   6174..6692    -  CDS            nef (fragment): NEF_HV1BR - Experimental evidence at protein level: Swiss-Prot protein existence level 1. Extracellular Nef protein targets CD4(+) T-lymphocytes for apoptosis by interacting with CXCR4 surface receptors (PubMed:14990729). From Human immunodeficiency virus type 1 group M subtype B (isolate BRU/LAI) (HIV-1).
   6709..7297    -  misc_feature   WPRE: woodchuck hepatitis virus posttranscriptional regulatory element
   7311..7910    -  CDS            PuroR: puromycin N-acetyltransferase; pac from Streptomyces alboniger; confers resistance to puromycin
   7919..8248    -  promoter       SV40 promoter: SV40 enhancer and early promoter
   8259..9005    -  CDS            Tet-On® 3G: modified rtTA protein that binds tightly to promoters containing the tet operator in the presence of doxycycline
   9024..9534    -  promoter       hPGK promoter: human phosphoglycerate kinase 1 promoter
   9551..9918    +  promoter       TRE3GS promoter: 3rd-generation Tet-responsive promoter that can be activated by binding of Tet-On® 3G, modified to eliminate binding sites for endogenous mammalian transcription factors
   9928..11178   +  CDS            LAMP1: LAMP1_HUMAN - Experimental evidence at protein level: Swiss-Prot protein existence level 1. (Microbial infection) Acts as a receptor for Lassa virus protein. From Homo sapiens (Human).
  11203..11919   +  CDS            EGFP: EGFP is a basic (constitutively fluorescent) green fluorescent protein published in 1996, derived from Aequorea victoria. It is reported to be a rapidly-maturing weak dimer with moderate acid sensitivity.
  11944..11965   +  CDS            3xFLAG (fragment): three tandem FLAG® epitope tags
  11964..725     +  CDS            APEX2 (fragment) (across the origin): soybean ascorbate peroxidase, engineered to serve as a monomeric tag for electron microscopy and live-cell proteomics (Lam et al., 2015) more active than the original APEX due to the A134P mutation
>Addgene plasmid #215555 | LAMP1-APEX2 | addgene full sequence | sequence record 432520 | Addgene NGS Result
GTGCTGATTACCAGGACGCCGTTGAGAAGGCGAAGAAGAAGCTCAGAGGCTTCATCGCTGAGAAGAGATG
CGCTCCTCTAATGCTCCGTTTGGCATTCCACTCTGCTGGAACCTTTGACAAGGGCACGAAGACCGGTGGA
CCCTTCGGAACCATCAAGCACCCTGCCGAACTGGCTCACAGCGCTAACAACGGTCTTGACATCGCTGTTA
GGCTTTTGGAGCCACTCAAGGCGGAGTTCCCTATTTTGAGCTACGCCGATTTCTACCAGTTGGCTGGCGT
TGTTGCCGTTGAGGTCACGGGTGGACCTAAGGTTCCATTCCACCCTGGAAGAGAGGACAAGCCTGAGCCA
CCACCAGAGGGTCGCTTGCCCGATCCCACTAAGGGTTCTGACCATTTGAGAGATGTGTTTGGCAAAGCTA
TGGGGCTTACTGACCAAGATATCGTTGCTCTATCTGGGGGTCACACTATTGGAGCTGCACACAAGGAGCG
TTCTGGATTTGAGGGTCCCTGGACCTCTAATCCTCTTATTTTCGACAACTCATACTTCACGGAGTTGTTG
AGTGGTGAGAAGGAAGGTCTCCTTCAGCTACCTTCTGACAAGGCTCTTTTGTCTGACCCTGTATTCCGCC
CTCTCGTTGACAAATATGCAGCGGACGAAGATGCCTTCTTTGCTGATTACGCTGAGGCTCACCAAAAGCT
TTCCGAGCTTGGGTTTGCTGATGCCCTGCAGCTGCCTCCCCTGGAGCGCCTGACCCTGGACTAAGGATCC
AGACCACCTCCCCTGCGAGCTAAGCTGGACAGCCAATGACGGGTAAGAGAGTGACATTTTTCACTAACCT
AAGACAGGAGGGCCGTCAGAGCTACTGCCTAATCCAAAGACGGGTAAAAGTGATAAAAATGTATCACTCC
AACCTAAGACAGGCGCAGCTTCCGAGGGATTTGAGATCCAGACATGATAAGATACATTGATGAGTTTGGA
CAAACCAAAACTAGAATGCAGTGAAAAAAATGCCTTATTTGTGAAATTTGTGATGCTATTGCCTTATTTG
TAACCATTATAAGCTGCAATAAACAAGTTAAGTCGATAAACTGGATCTCTGCTGTCCCTGTAATAAACCC
GAAAATTTTGAATTTTTGTAATTTGTTTTTGTAATTCTTTAGTTTGTATGTCTGTTGCTATTATGTCTAC
TATTCTTTCCCCTGCACTGTACCCCCCAATCCCCCCTTTTCTTTTAAAGGCGATACCGTCGAGATCCGTT
CACTAATCGAATGGATCTGTCTCTGTCTCTCTCTCCACCTTCTTCTTCTATTCCTTCGGGCCTGTCGGGT
CCCCTCGGGGTTGGGAGGTGGGTCTGAAACGATAATGGTGAATATCCCTGCCTAACTCTATTCACTATAG
AAAGTACAGCAAAAACTATTCTTAAACCTACCAAGCCTCCTACTATCATTATGAATAATTTTATATACCA
CAGCCAATTTGTTATGTTAAACCAATTCCACAAACTTGCCCATTTATCTAATTCCAATAATTCTTGTTCA
TTCTTTTCTTGCTGGTTTTGCGATTCTTCAATTAAGGAGTGTATTAAGCTTGTGTAATTGTTAATTTCTC
TGTCCCACTCCATCCAGGTCGTGTGATTCCAAATCTGTTCCAGAGATTTATTACTCCAACTAGCATTCCA
AGGCACAGCAGTGGTGCAAATGAGTTTTCCAGAGCAACCCCAAATCCCCAGGAGCTGTTGATCCTTTAGG
TATCTTTCCACAGCCAGGATTCTTGCCTGGAGCTGCTTGATGCCCCAGACTGTGAGTTGCAACAGATGCT
GTTGCGCCTCAATAGCCCTCAGCAAATTGTTCTGCTGCTGCACTATACCAGACAATAATTGTCTGGCCTG
TACCGTCAGCGTCATTGACGCTGCGCCCATAGTGCTTCCTGCTGCTCCCAAGAACCCAAGGAACAAAGCT
CCTATTCCCACTGCTCTTTTTTCTCTCTGCACCACTCTTCTCTTTGCCTTGGTGGGTGCTACTCCTAATG
GTTCAATTTTTACTACTTTATATTTATATAATTCACTTCTCCAATTGTCCCTCATATCTCCTCCTCCAGG
TCTGAAGATCAGCGGCCGGCCGCTTGCTGTGCGGTGGTCTTACTTTTGTTTTGCTCTTCCTCTATCTTGT
CTAAAGCTTCCTTGGTGTCTTTTATCTCTATCCTTTGATGCACACAATAGAGGGTTGCTACTGTATTATA
TAATGATCTAAGTTCTTCTGATCCTGTCTGAAGGGATGGTTGTAGCTGTCCCAGTATTTGTCTACAGCCT
TCTGATGTTTCTAACAGGCCAGGATTAACTGCGAATCGTTCTAGCTCCCTGCTTGCCCATACTATATGTT
TTAATTTATATTTTTTCTTTCCCCCTGGCCTTAACCGAATTTTTTCCCATCGCGATCTAATTCTCCCCCG
CTTAATACTGACGCTCTCGCACCCATCTCTCTCCTTCTAGCCTCCGCTAGTCAAAATTTTTGGCGTACTC
ACCAGTCGCCGCCCCTCGCCTCTTGCCGTGCGCGCTTCAGCAAGCCGAGTCCTGCGTCGAGAGAGCTCCT
CTGGTTTCCCTTTCGCTTTCAAGTCCCTGTTCGGGCGCCACTGCTAGAGATTTTCCACACTGACTAAAAG
GGTCTGAGGGATCTCTAGTTACCAGAGTCACACAACAGACGGGCACACACTACTTGAAGCACTCAAGGCA
AGCTTTATTGAGGCTTAAGCAGTGGGTTCCCTAGTTAGCCAGAGAGCTCCCAGGCTCAGATCTGGTCTAA
CCAGAGAGACCCAGTACAGGCAAAAAGCAGCTGCTTATATGCAGGATCTGAGGGCTCGCCACTCCCCAGT
CCCGCCCAGGCCACGCCTCCCTGGAAAGTCCCCAGCGGAAAGTCCCTTGTAGCAAGCTCGATATCAGCAG
TTCTTGAAGTACTCCGGATGCAGCTCTCGGGCCACGTGATGAAATGCTAGGCGGCTGTCAAACCTCCACT
CTAACACTTCTCTCTCCGGGTCATCCATCCCATGCAGGCTCACAGGGTGTAACAAGCTGGTGTTCTCTCC
TTTATTGGCCTCTTCTACCTTATCTGGCTCAACTGGTACTAGCTTGTAGCACCATCCAAAGGTCAGTGGA
TATCTGACCCCTGGCCCTGGTGTGTAGTTCTGCTAATCAGGGAAGTAGCCTTGTGTGTGGTAGATCCACA
GATCAAGGATATCTTGTCTTCTTTGGGAGTGAATTAGCCCTTCCAACTACTAAGTTTGTAGTACATATTT
AACAAATACAATTTCTTTAAAATGAAAATAATTCAGAGGAATCACAGGTTTAGAGTAAATGAAACCACAG
GTAATTGGCAGTGGTAATAGGGTATGGGGTGGGAAGTTTGGGATGATTTTGGTTAGCTTGAGTTATCCAG
TTGATCCAGACATGATAAGATACATTGATGAGTTTGGACAAACCACAACTAGAATGCAGTGAAAAAAATG
CTTTATTTGTGAAATTTGTGATGCTATTGCTTTATTTGTAACCATTATAAGCTGCAATAAACAAGTTGAT
CTCCCGATCCGTCGACGTCAGGTGGCACTTTTCGGGGAAATGTGCGCGGAACCCCTATTTGTTTATTTTT
CTAAATACATTCAAATATGTATCCGCTCATGAGACAATAACCCTGATAAATGCTTCAATAATATTGAAAA
AGGAAGAGTATGAGTATTCAACATTTCCGTGTCGCCCTTATTCCCTTTTTTGCGGCATTTTGCCTTCCTG
TTTTTGCTCACCCAGAAACGCTGGTGAAAGTAAAAGATGCTGAAGATCAGTTGGGTGCACGAGTGGGTTA
CATCGAACTGGATCTCAACAGCGGTAAGATCCTTGAGAGTTTTCGCCCCGAAGAACGTTTTCCAATGATG
AGCACTTTTAAAGTTCTGCTATGTGGCGCGGTATTATCCCGTATTGACGCCGGGCAAGAGCAACTCGGTC
GCCGCATACACTATTCTCAGAATGACTTGGTTGAGTACTCACCAGTCACAGAAAAGCATCTTACGGATGG
CATGACAGTAAGAGAATTATGCAGTGCTGCCATAACCATGAGTGATAACACTGCGGCCAACTTACTTCTG
ACAACGATCGGAGGACCGAAGGAGCTAACCGCTTTTTTGCACAACATGGGGGATCATGTAACTCGCCTTG
ATCGTTGGGAACCGGAGCTGAATGAAGCCATACCAAACGACGAGCGTGACACCACGATGCCTGTAGCAAT
GGCAACAACGTTGCGCAAACTATTAACTGGCGAACTACTTACTCTAGCTTCCCGGCAACAATTAATAGAC
TGGATGGAGGCGGATAAAGTTGCAGGACCACTTCTGCGCTCGGCCCTTCCGGCTGGCTGGTTTATTGCTG
ATAAATCTGGAGCCGGTGAGCGTGGGTCTCGCGGTATCATTGCAGCACTGGGGCCAGATGGTAAGCCCTC
CCGTATCGTAGTTATCTACACGACGGGGAGTCAGGCAACTATGGATGAACGAAATAGACAGATCGCTGAG
ATAGGTGCCTCACTGATTAAGCATTGGTAACTGTCAGACCAAGTTTACTCATATATACTTTAGATTGATT
TAAAACTTCATTTTTAATTTAAAAGGATCTAGGTGAAGATCCTTTTTGATAATCTCATGACCAAAATCCC
TTAACGTGAGTTTTCGTTCCACTGAGCGTCAGACCCCGTAGAAAAGATCAAAGGATCTTCTTGAGATCCT
TTTTTTCTGCGCGTAATCTGCTGCTTGCAAACAAAAAAACCACCGCTACCAGCGGTGGTTTGTTTGCCGG
ATCAAGAGCTACCAACTCTTTTTCCGAAGGTAACTGGCTTCAGCAGAGCGCAGATACCAAATACTGTTCT
TCTAGTGTAGCCGTAGTTAGGCCACCACTTCAAGAACTCTGTAGCACCGCCTACATACCTCGCTCTGCTA
ATCCTGTTACCAGTGGCTGCTGCCAGTGGCGATAAGTCGTGTCTTACCGGGTTGGACTCAAGACGATAGT
TACCGGATAAGGCGCAGCGGTCGGGCTGAACGGGGGGTTCGTGCACACAGCCCAGCTTGGAGCGAACGAC
CTACACCGAACTGAGATACCTACAGCGTGAGCTATGAGAAAGCGCCACGCTTCCCGAAGGGAGAAAGGCG
GACAGGTATCCGGTAAGCGGCAGGGTCGGAACAGGAGAGCGCACGAGGGAGCTTCCAGGGGGAAACGCCT
GGTATCTTTATAGTCCTGTCGGGTTTCGCCACCTCTGACTTGAGCGTCGATTTTTGTGATGCTCGTCAGG
GGGGCGGAGCCTATGGAAAAACGCCAGCAACGCGGCCTTTTTACGGTTCCTGGCCTTTTGCTGGCCTTTT
GCTCACATGTTCTTTCCTGCGTTATCCCCTGATTCTGTGGATAACCGTATTACCGCCTTTGAGTGAGCTG
ATACCGCTCGCCGCAGCCGAACGACCGAGCGCAGCGAGTCAGTGAGCGAGGAAGCGGAAGAGCGCCCAAT
ACGCAAACCGCCTCTCCCCGCGCGTTGGCCGATTCATTAATGCAGCTGGCACGACAGGTTTCCCGACTGG
AAAGCGGGCAGTGAGCGCAACGCAATTAATGTGAGTTAGCTCACTCATTAGGCACCCCAGGCTTTACACT
TTATGCTTCCGGCTCGTATGTTGTGTGGAATTGTGAGCGGATAACAATTTCACACAGGAAACAGCTATGA
CCATGATTACGCCAAGCTCTAGCTAGAGGTCGACGGTAAACGCTAGCAATGTCAAGGCCTCTCACTCTCT
GATATTCATTTCTTTGCAAGTTATAAATACTGAATAATAAGATGACATGAACTACTACTGCTAGAGATTT
TCCACACTGACTAAAAGGGTCTGAGGGATCTCTAGTTACCAGAGTCACACAACAGACGGGCACACACTAC
TTGAAGCACTCAAGGCAAGCTTTATTGAGGCTTAAGCAGTGGGTTCCCTAGTTAGCCAGAGAGCTCCCAG
GCTCAGATCTGGTCTAACCAGAGAGACCCAGTACAGGCAAAAAGCAGCTGCTTATATGCAGGATCTGAGG
GCTCGCCACTCCCCAGTCCCGCCCAGGCCACGCCTCCCTGGAAAGTCCCCAGCGGAAAGTCCCTTGTAGC
AAGCTCGATATCAGCAGTTCTTGAAGTACTCCGGATGCAGCTCTCGGGCCACGTGATGAAATGCTAGGCG
GCTGTCAAACCTCCACTCTAACACTTCTCTCTCCGGGTCATCCATCCCATGCAGGCTCACAGGGTGTAAC
AAGCTGGTGTTCTCTCCTTTATTGGCCTCTTCTACCTTATCTGGCTCAACTGGTACTAGCTTGTAGCACC
ATCCAAAGGTCAGTGGATATCTGACCCCTGGCCCTGGTGTGTAGTTCTGCTAATCAGGGAAGTAGCCTTG
TGTGTGGTAGATCCACAGATCAAGGATATCTTGTCTTCGTTGGGAGTGAATTAGCCCTTCCAGTCCCCTC
TTTTCTTTTAAAAAGTGGCTAAGATCTACAGCTGCCTTGTAAGTCATTGGTCTTAAAGGTACCTGAGGTG
TGACTGGAAAACCCACCTCCTCCTCCTCTTGTGCTTCTAGCCAGGCACAATCAGCATTGGTAGCTGCTGT
ATTGCTACTTGTGATTGCTCCATGTTTTTCTAGGTCTCGACTGCAGAATTAATTCCAGGCGGGGAGGCGG
CCCAAAGGGAGATCCGACTCGTCTGAGGGCGAAGGCGAAGACGCGGAAGAGGCCGCAGAGCCGGCAGCAG
GCCGCGGGAAGGAAGGTCCGCTGGATTGAGGGCCGAAGGGACGTAGCAGAAGGACGTCCCGCGCAGAATC
CAGGTGGCAACACAGGCGAGCAGCCATGGAAAGGACGTCAGCTTCCCCGACAACACCACGGAATTGTCAG
TGCCCAACAGCCGAGCCCCTGTCCAGCAGCGGGCAAGGCAGGCGGCGATGAGTTCCGCCGTGGCAATAGG
GAGGGGGAAAGCGAAAGTCCCGGAAAGGAGCTGACAGGTGGTGGCAATGCCCCAACCAGTGGGGGTTGCG
TCAGCAAACACAGTGCACACCACGCCACGTTGCCTGACAACGGGCCACAACTCCTCATAAAGAGACAGCA
ACCAGGATTTATACAAGGAGGAGAAAATGAAAGCCATACGGGAAGCAATAGCATGATACAAAGGCATTAA
AGCAGCGTATCCACATAGCGTAAAAGGAGCAACATAGTTAAGAATACCAGTCAATCTTTCACAAATTTTG
TAATCCAGAGGTTGATTGTTCCAGACGCGTTCAGGCACCGGGCTTGCGGGTCATGCACCAGGTGCGCGGT
CCTTCGGGCACCTCGACGTCGGCGGTGACGGTGAAGCCGAGCCGCTCGTAGAAGGGGAGGTTGCGGGGCG
CGGAGGTCTCCAGGAAGGCGGGCACCCCGGCGCGCTCGGCCGCCTCCACTCCGGGGAGCACGACGGCGCT
GCCCAGACCCTTGCCCTGGTGGTCGGGCGAGACGCCGACGGTGGCCAGGAACCACGCGGGCTCCTTGGGC
CGGTGCGGCGCCAGGAGGCCTTCCATCTGTTGCTGCGCGGCCAGCCGGGAACCGCTCAACTCGGCCATGC
GCGGGCCGATCTCGGCGAACACCGCCCCCGCTTCGACGCTCTCCGGCGTGGTCCAGACCGCCACCGCGGC
GCCGTCGTCCGCGACCCACACCTTGCCGATGTCGAGCCCGACGCGCGTGAGGAAGAGTTCTTGCAGCTCG
GTGACCCGCTCGATGTGGCGGTCCGGGTCGACGGTGTGGCGCGTGGCGGGGTAGTCGGCGAACGCGGCGG
CGAGGGTGCGTACGGCCCGGGGGACGTCGTCGCGGGTGGCGAGGCGCACCGTGGGCTTGTACTCGGTCAT
GGTCGCGTTTTGCAAAAGCCTAGGCCTCCAAAAAAGCCTCCTCACTACTTCTGGAATAGCTCAGAGGCCG
AGGCGGCCTCGGCCTCTGCATAAATAAAAAAAATTAGTCAGCCATGGGGCGGAGAATGGGCGGAACTGGG
CGGAGTTAGGGGCGGGATGGGCGGAGTTAGGGGCGGGACTATGGTTGCTGACTAATTGAGATGCATGCTT
TGCATACTTCTGCCTGCTGGGGAGCCTGGGGACTTTCCACACCTGGTTGCTGACTAATTGAGATGCATGC
TTTGCATACTTCTGCCTGCTGGGGAGCCTGGGGACTTTCCACACCCTAACTGACACACATTCGCGCGTTT
ACCCGGGGAGCATGTCAAGGTCAAAATCGTCAAGAGCGTCAGCAGGCAGCATATCAAGGTCAAAGTCGTC
AAGGGCATCGGCTGGGAGCATGTCTAAGTCAAAATCGTCAAGGGCGTCGGTCGGCCCGCCGCTTTCGCAC
TTTAGCTGTTTCTCCAGGCCACATATGATTAGTTCCAGGCCGAAAAGGAAGGCAGGTTCGGCTCCCTGCC
GGTCGAACAGCTCAATTGCTTGTTTCAGAAGTGGGGGCATAGAATCGGTGGTAGGTGTCTCTCTTTCCTC
TTTTGCTACTTGATGCTCCTGTTCCTCCAATACGCAGCCCAGTGTAAAGTGGCCCACGGCGGACAGAGCG
TACAGTGCGTTCTCCAGGGAGAAGCCTTGCTGACACAGGAACGCGAGCTGATTTTCCAGGGTTTCGTACT
GTTTCTCTGTTGGGCGGGTGCCGAGATGCACTTTAGCCCCGTCGCGATGTGAGAGGAGAGCACAGCGGTA
TGACTTGGCGTTGTTCCGCAGAAAGTCTTGCCATGACTCGCCTTCCAGGGGGCAGGAGTGGGTATGATGC
CTGTCCAGCATCTCGATTGGCAGGGCATCGAGCAGGGCCCGCTTGTTCTTCACGTGCCAGTACAGGGTAG
GCTGCTCAACTCCCAGCTTTTGAGCGAGTTTCCTTGTCGTCAGGCCTTCGATACCGACTCCATTGAGTAA
TTCCAGAGCAGAGTTTATGACTTTGCTCTTGTCCAGTCTAGACATGGTAATTCGATGATCCCCCTGGGGA
GAGAGGTCGGTGATTCGGTCAACGAGGGAGCCGACTGCCGACGTGCGCTCCGGAGGCTTGCAGAATGCGG
AACACCGCGCGGGCAGGAACAGGGCCCACACTACCGCCCCACACCCCGCCTCCCGCACCGCCCCTTCCCG
GCCGCTGCTCTCGGCGCGCCCTGCTGAGCAGCCGCTATTGGCCACAGCCCATCGCGGTCGGCGCGCTGCC
ATTGCTCCCTGGCGCTGTCCGTCTGCGAGGGTACTAGTGAGACGTGCGGCTTCCGTTTGTCACGTCCGGC
ACGCCGCGAACCGCAAGGAACCTTCCCGACTTAGGGGCGGAGCAGGAAGCGTCGCCGGGGGGCCCACAAG
GGTAGCGGCGAAGATCCGGGTGACGCTGCGAACGGACGTGAAGAATGTGCGAGACCCAGGGTCGGCGCCG
CTGCGTTTCCCGGAACCACGCCCAGAGCAGCCGCGTCCCTGCGCAAACCCAGGGCTGCCTTGGAAAAGGC
GCAACCCCAACCCCGTGGAATTATCACCTCGAGTTTACTCCCTATCAGTGATAGAGAACGTATGAAGAGT
TTACTCCCTATCAGTGATAGAGAACGTATGCAGACTTTACTCCCTATCAGTGATAGAGAACGTATAAGGA
GTTTACTCCCTATCAGTGATAGAGAACGTATGACCAGTTTACTCCCTATCAGTGATAGAGAACGTATCTA
CAGTTTACTCCCTATCAGTGATAGAGAACGTATATCCAGTTTACTCCCTATCAGTGATAGAGAACGTATA
AGCTTTGCTTATGTAAACCAGGGCGCCTATAAAAGAGTGCTGATTTTTTGAGTAAACTTCAATTCCACAA
CACTTTTGTCTTATACCAACTTTCCGTACCACTTCCTACCCTCGTAAAGAATTCACCATGGCGGCCCCCG
GCAGCGCCCGGCGACCCCTGCTGCTGCTACTGCTGTTGCTGCTGCTCGGCCTCATGCATTGTGCGTCAGC
AGCAATGTTTATGGTGAAAAATGGCAACGGGACCGCGTGCATAATGGCCAACTTCTCTGCTGCCTTCTCA
GTGAACTACGACACCAAGAGTGGCCCTAAGAACATGACCTTTGACCTGCCATCAGATGCCACAGTGGTGC
TCAACCGCAGCTCCTGTGGAAAAGAGAACACTTCTGACCCCAGTCTCGTGATTGCTTTTGGAAGAGGACA
TACACTCACTCTCAATTTCACGAGAAATGCAACACGTTACAGCGTCCAGCTCATGAGTTTTGTTTATAAC
TTGTCAGACACACACCTTTTCCCCAATGCGAGCTCCAAAGAAATCAAGACTGTGGAATCTATAACTGACA
TCAGGGCAGATATAGATAAAAAATACAGATGTGTTAGTGGCACCCAGGTCCACATGAACAACGTGACCGT
AACGCTCCATGATGCCACCATCCAGGCGTACCTTTCCAACAGCAGCTTCAGCAGGGGAGAGACACGCTGT
GAACAAGACAGGCCTTCCCCAACCACAGCGCCCCCTGCGCCACCCAGCCCCTCGCCCTCACCCGTGCCCA
AGAGCCCCTCTGTGGACAAGTACAACGTGAGCGGCACCAACGGGACCTGCCTGCTGGCCAGCATGGGGCT
GCAGCTGAACCTCACCTATGAGAGGAAGGACAACACGACGGTGACAAGGCTTCTCAACATCAACCCCAAC
AAGACCTCGGCCAGCGGGAGCTGCGGCGCCCACCTGGTGACTCTGGAGCTGCACAGCGAGGGCACCACCG
TCCTGCTCTTCCAGTTCGGGATGAATGCAAGTTCTAGCCGGTTTTTCCTACAAGGAATCCAGTTGAATAC
AATTCTTCCTGACGCCAGAGACCCTGCCTTTAAAGCTGCCAACGGCTCCCTGCGAGCGCTGCAGGCCACA
GTCGGCAATTCCTACAAGTGCAACGCGGAGGAGCACGTCCGTGTCACGAAGGCGTTTTCAGTCAATATAT
TCAAAGTGTGGGTCCAGGCTTTCAAGGTGGAAGGTGGCCAGTTTGGCTCTGTGGAGGAGTGTCTGCTGGA
CGAGAACAGCATGCTGATCCCCATCGCTGTGGGTGGTGCCCTGGCGGGGCTGGTCCTCATCGTCCTCATC
GCCTACCTCGTCGGCAGGAAGAGGAGTCACGCAGGCTACCAGACTATCGGTGGATCTGGAGGTTCTGGTG
GAATGGTGAGCAAGGGCGAGGAGCTGTTCACCGGGGTGGTGCCCATCCTGGTCGAGCTGGACGGCGACGT
AAACGGCCACAAGTTCAGCGTGTCCGGCGAGGGCGAGGGCGATGCCACCTACGGCAAGCTGACCCTGAAG
TTCATCTGCACCACCGGCAAGCTGCCCGTGCCCTGGCCCACCCTCGTGACCACCCTGACCTACGGCGTGC
AGTGCTTCAGCCGCTACCCCGACCACATGAAGCAGCACGACTTCTTCAAGTCCGCCATGCCCGAAGGCTA
CGTCCAGGAGCGCACCATCTTCTTCAAGGACGACGGCAACTACAAGACCCGCGCCGAGGTGAAGTTCGAG
GGCGACACCCTGGTGAACCGCATCGAGCTGAAGGGCATCGACTTCAAGGAGGACGGCAACATCCTGGGGC
ACAAGCTGGAGTACAACTACAACAGCCACAACGTCTATATCATGGCCGACAAGCAGAAGAACGGCATCAA
GGTGAACTTCAAGATCCGCCACAACATCGAGGACGGCAGCGTGCAGCTCGCCGACCACTACCAGCAGAAC
ACCCCCATCGGCGACGGCCCCGTGCTGCTGCCCGACAACCACTACCTGAGCACCCAGTCCGCCCTGAGCA
AAGACCCCAACGAGAAGCGCGATCACATGGTCCTGCTGGAGTTCGTGACCGCCGCCGGGATCACTCTCGG
CATGGACGAGCTGTACAAGTCCGGAGCGGCCGCCACCATGGACTACAAGGATGACGACGATAAGGGAAAG
TCTTACCCAACTGTGA
